LOCUS       Exported 7093 bp ds-DNA circular SYN 13-MAY-2021
DEFINITION  Yeast Expression plasmid for SARS-CoV-2 N (nucleocapsid).
ACCESSION   .
VERSION     .
KEYWORDS    pGBW-m4046575
SOURCE      synthetic DNA construct
  ORGANISM  synthetic DNA construct
REFERENCE   1 (bases 1 to 7093)
  TITLE     SARS-CoV-2 protein Yeast expression constructs, tagged, for protein
            expression and/or purification
REFERENCE   2 (bases 1 to 7093)
  AUTHORS   .
  TITLE     Direct Submission
  JOURNAL   Exported May 13, 2021 from SnapGene Server 1.1.58
            http://www.snapgene.com
FEATURES             Location/Qualifiers
     source          1..7093
                     /organism="synthetic DNA construct"
                     /mol_type="other DNA"
     promoter        10..417
                     /gene="S. cerevisiae TEF1"
                     /label=TEF1 promoter
                     /note="promoter for EF-1-alpha"
     CDS             complement(620..631)
                     /codon_start=1
                     /product="WELQut protease recognition and cleavage site"
                     /label=WELQut site
                     /translation="WELQ"
     CDS             1688..1705
                     /codon_start=1
                     /product="thrombin recognition and cleavage site"
                     /label=thrombin site
                     /translation="LVPRGS"
     primer_bind     complement(2848..2866)
                     /label=CYC1
                     /note="CYC1 transcription termination signal, reverse
                     primer"
     CDS             3217..4020
                     /codon_start=1
                     /gene="S. cerevisiae URA3"
                     /product="orotidine-5'-phosphate decarboxylase, required
                     for uracil biosynthesis"
                     /label=URA3
                     /note="yeast auxotrophic marker, counterselectable with
                     5-fluoroorotic acid (5-FOA)"
                     /translation="MSKATYKERAATHPSPVAAKLFNIMHEKQTNLCASLDVRTTKELL
                     ELVEALGPKICLLKTHVDILTDFSMEGTVKPLKALSAKYNFLLFEDRKFADIGNTVKLQ
                     YSAGVYRIAEWADITNAHGVVGPGIVSGLKQAAEEVTKEPRGLLMLAELSCKGSLSTGE
                     YTKGTVDIAKSDKDFVIGFIAQRDMGGRDEGYDWLIMTPGVGLDDKGDALGQQYRTVDD
                     VVSTGSDIIIVGRGLFAKGRDAKVEGERYRKAGWEAYLRRCGQQN"
     rep_origin      4103..5085
                     /label=2u ori
                     /note="yeast 2u plasmid origin of replication"
     terminator      5163..5192
                     /label=T3Te terminator
                     /note="phage T3 early transcription terminator"
     rep_origin      5214..5801
                     /direction=RIGHT
                     /label=ori
                     /note="high-copy-number ColE1/pMB1/pBR322/pUC origin of
                     replication"
     terminator      5813..5840
                     /label=T7Te terminator
                     /note="phage T7 early transcription terminator"
     CDS             complement(5864..6055)
                     /codon_start=1
                     /gene="rop"
                     /product="Rop protein, which maintains plasmids at low copy
                     number"
                     /label=rop
                     /translation="MTKQEKTALNMARFIRSQTLTLLEKLNELDADEQADICESLHDHA
                     DELYRSCLARFGDDGENL"
     CDS             complement(6056..6916)
                     /codon_start=1
                     /gene="bla"
                     /product="beta-lactamase"
                     /label=AmpR
                     /note="confers resistance to ampicillin, carbenicillin, and
                     related antibiotics"
                     /translation="MSIQHFRVALIPFFAAFCLPVFAHPETLVKVKDAEDQLGARVGYI
                     ELDLNSGKILESLRPEERFPMMSTFKVLLCGAVLSRIDAGQEQLGRRIHYSQNDLVEYS
                     PVTEKHLTDGMTVRELCSAAITMSDNTAANLLLATIGGPKELTAFLHNMGDHVTRLDRW
                     EPELNEAIPNDERDTTMPVAMATTLRKLLTGELLTLASRQQLIDWMEADKVAGSLLRSA
                     LPAGWFIADKSGAGERGSRGIIAALGPDGKPSRIVVIYTTGSQATMDERNRQIAEIGAS
                     LIKHW"
     primer_bind     6679..6698
                     /label=Amp-R
                     /note="Ampicillin resistance gene, reverse primer"
     gap             6935..6944
                     /estimated_length=10
     terminator      7020..7051
                     /label=tonB terminator
                     /note="bidirectional E. coli tonB-P14 transcription
                     terminator"
ORIGIN
        1 gcggccgccc cacacaccat agcttcaaaa tgtttctact ccttttttac tcttccagat
       61 tttctcggac tccgcgcatc gccgtaccac ttcaaaacac ccaagcacag catactaaat
      121 ttcccctctt tcttcctcta gggtgtcgtt aattacccgt actaaaggtt tggaaaagaa
      181 aaaagagacc gcctcgtttc tttttcttcg tcgaaaaagg caataaaaat ttttatcacg
      241 tttctttttc ttgaaaattt ttttttttga tttttttctc tttcgatgac ctcccattga
      301 tatttaagtt aataaacggt cttcaatttc tcaagtttca gtttcatttt tcttgttcta
      361 ttacaacttt ttttacttct tgctcattag aaagaaagca tagcaatcta atctaagttt
      421 taattacaaa atgtctgata atggcccaca gaaccaacgt aacgcaccta gaatcacctt
      481 cggtggtcca tccgacagca ctggttcaaa tcaaaacgga gagagatcgg gtgcccggag
      541 taagcaaagg cgcccccaag gtctaccgaa taacacagct tcttggttta ctgctcttac
      601 gcaacacggt aaagaagact tgaagttccc aagaggtcaa ggggttccaa ttaacaccaa
      661 ctcctctcca gatgatcaaa taggttacta tagaagagct actagacgta ttaggggtgg
      721 ggacggcaaa atgaaggatt tatctcctag atggtacttt tattacttgg gtaccggtcc
      781 agaagctgga ttgccttacg gtgccaataa ggacggtatc atttgggtag caactgaagg
      841 tgctttaaat accccaaagg accatatcgg tactagaaac cctgctaata acgctgccat
      901 tgtcttgcaa ttaccacagg ggacaacgtt gccaaagggt ttctacgccg aaggatccag
      961 aggtggctcg caagcttcta gtagatcatc ctctcgcagc agaaactcat ctcgtaactc
     1021 cacaccaggt agttcgagag gtacctctcc agcgagaatg gctggtaacg gtggtgatgc
     1081 agctctggcg ttgctgctac tcgacagatt gaatcaattg gaatccaaaa tgtctggtaa
     1141 gggtcaacaa caacagggtc agactgtgac taagaagtct gctgctgaag cttccaaaaa
     1201 gccccgtcaa aagagaaccg ccaccaaggc ctataatgtc actcaagctt tcggaagaag
     1261 aggtccagag caaacgcaag gtaactttgg agatcaagaa ttgatccggc agggtaccga
     1321 ttataaacac tggccccaaa ttgctcaatt cgcgccaagc gcctcagctt ttttcggcat
     1381 gtcaagaata ggtatggaag ttactccatc tgggacttgg ttaacttaca ctggtgcaat
     1441 caagttggac gataaagacc caaattttaa agaccaagtt attctactca acaagcatat
     1501 agatgcttac aaaaccttcc cgcctacaga acccaagaaa gataaaaaga agaaggctga
     1561 cgagacacaa gcattgcctc agcgtcaaaa gaaacaacaa actgtcacct tgttaccagc
     1621 agctgatctt gatgatttct ctaagcaatt gcaacaatcc atgtcgtccg ccgactctac
     1681 tcaagcgctc gtgccgagag gttctaaaat cgaggaaggt aagctagtca tttggataaa
     1741 tggagataag ggttacaacg gtttggcaga agtaggcaag aaatttgaaa aggacacagg
     1801 tatcaaggtg acggttgaac atccagacaa gttagaagaa aaattccctc aagttgctgc
     1861 tactggtgat ggtcccgaca ttattttctg ggcccacgat cgttttggtg gatatgctca
     1921 gtcaggtttg ctggctgaga tcaccccaga caaggccttc caagataaat tgtacccatt
     1981 cacttgggat gctgtcagat acaacggtaa gcttatagca tatccaattg ctgttgaagc
     2041 cttatcgttg atctacaata aggacttgtt acctaaccca ccaaagacat gggaagaaat
     2101 tccagctttg gataaagagc taaaggccaa gggaaaaagc gctttgatgt ttaacttaca
     2161 agaaccttat ttcacctggc cattaatcgc tgctgacggt ggttacgcat ttaaatacga
     2221 aaacggtaag tatgacatta aggatgtcgg cgttgataat gctggtgcaa aggctggttt
     2281 gaccttcttg gttgatttaa taaagaataa acacatgaac gctgacactg actactctat
     2341 cgccgaagcc gctttcaaca agggtgaaac tgctatgacc ataaatggtc catgggcctg
     2401 gagtaacatt gatacttcta aagtaaacta tggtgtcact gttttgccta cattcaaagg
     2461 ccaaccatcc aagccctttg tcggtgttct atccgctggc atcaatgctg cttctccaaa
     2521 caaggagcta gctaaagaat ttttggaaaa ttacttgtta actgacgaag gtttggaggc
     2581 cgttaacaag gacaagccat tgggtgctgt cgctttgaaa tcttacgaag aagaattggc
     2641 taaggatccc agaattgccg ctaccatgga gaacgcccaa aagggtgaaa ttatgccaaa
     2701 catcccacaa atgtcagcct tctggtacgc agttaggact gccgtgatta atgctgcttc
     2761 cggtagacaa accgtcgacg aagcattaaa agatgctcaa acgtaaacag gccccttttc
     2821 ctttgtcgat atcatgtaat tagttatgtc acgcttacat tcacgccctc ctcccacatc
     2881 cgctctaacc gaaaaggaag gagttagaca acctgaagtc taggtcccta tttatttttt
     2941 ttaatagtta tgttagtatt aagaacgtta tttatatttc aaatttttct tttttttctg
     3001 tacaaagcgg ccgccgaacc actagtgcac tgcagtacac ggtttccttg aaattttttt
     3061 gattcggtaa tctccgaaca gaaggaagaa cgaaggaagg agcacagact tagattggta
     3121 tatatacgca tatgtagtgt tgaagaaaca tgaaattgcc cagtattctt aacccaactg
     3181 cacagaacaa aaacgtgcag gaaacgaaga taaatcatgt cgaaagctac atataaggaa
     3241 cgtgctgcta ctcatcctag tcctgttgct gccaagctat ttaatatcat gcacgaaaag
     3301 caaacaaact tgtgtgcttc attggatgtt cgtaccacca aggaattact ggagttagtt
     3361 gaagcattag gtcccaaaat ttgtttacta aaaacacatg tggatatctt gactgatttt
     3421 tccatggagg gcacagttaa gccgctaaag gcattatccg ccaagtacaa ttttttactc
     3481 ttcgaggaca gaaaatttgc tgacattggt aatacagtca aattgcagta ctctgcgggt
     3541 gtatacagaa tagcagaatg ggcagacatt acgaatgcac acggtgtggt gggcccaggt
     3601 attgttagcg gtttgaagca ggcggcagaa gaagtaacaa aggaacctag aggccttttg
     3661 atgttagcag aattgtcatg caagggctcc ctatctactg gagaatatac taagggtact
     3721 gttgacattg cgaagagcga caaagatttt gttatcggct ttattgctca aagagacatg
     3781 ggtggaagag atgaaggtta cgattggttg attatgacac ccggtgtggg tttagatgac
     3841 aagggagatg cattgggtca acagtataga accgtggatg atgtggtttc tacaggatct
     3901 gacattatta ttgttggaag aggactattt gcaaagggaa gggatgctaa ggtagagggt
     3961 gaacgttaca gaaaagcagg ctgggaagca tatttgagaa gatgcggcca gcaaaactaa
     4021 aaaactgtat tataagtaaa tgcatgtata ctaaactcac aaattagagc ttcaatttaa
     4081 ttatatcagt tattacccga gtaacgaagc atctgtgctt cattttgtag aacaaaaatg
     4141 caacgcgaga gcgctaattt ttcaaacaaa gaatctgagc tgcattttta cagaacagaa
     4201 atgcaacgcg aaagcgctat tttaccaacg aagaatctgt gcttcatttt tgtaaaacaa
     4261 aaatgcaacg cgagagcgct aatttttcaa acaaagaatc tgagctgcat ttttacagaa
     4321 cagaaatgca acgcgagagc gctattttac caacaaagaa tctatacttc ttttttgttc
     4381 tacaaaaatg catcccgaga gcgctatttt tctaacaaag catcttagat tacttttttt
     4441 ctcctttgtg cgctctataa tgcagtctct tgataacttt ttgcactgta ggtccgttaa
     4501 ggttagaaga aggctacttt ggtgtctatt ttctcttcca taaaaaaagc ctgactccac
     4561 ttcccgcgtt tactgattac tagcgaagct gcgggtgcat tttttcaaga taaaggcatc
     4621 cccgattata ttctataccg atgtggattg cgcatacttt gtgaacagaa agtgatagcg
     4681 ttgatgattc ttcattggtc agaaaattat gaacggtttc ttctattttg tctctatata
     4741 ctacgtatag gaaatgttta cattttcgta ttgttttcga ttcactctat gaatagttct
     4801 tactacaatt tttttgtcta aagagtaata ctagagataa acataaaaaa tgtagaggtc
     4861 gagtttagat gcaagttcaa ggagcgaaag gtggatgggt aggttatata gggatatagc
     4921 acagagatat atagcaaaga gatacttttg agcaatgttt gtggaagcgg tattcgcaat
     4981 attttagtag ctcgttacag tccggtgcgt ttttggtttt ttgaaagtgc gtcatcagag
     5041 cgcttttggt tttcaaaagc gctctgaagt tcctatactt tctagctaga gaataggaac
     5101 ttcccgagcg gccgcgtgtt acaagcttga ctccagcgta actggactgc aatcaactca
     5161 ctggctcacc ttcacgggtg ggcctttctt cggtagaaaa tcaaaggatc ttcttgagat
     5221 cctttttttc tgcgcgtaat ctgctgcttg caaacaaaaa aaccaccgct accagcggtg
     5281 gtttgtttgc cggatcaaga gctaccaact ctttttccga ggtaactggc ttcagcagag
     5341 cgcagatacc aaatactgtt cttctagtgt agccgtagtt aggccaccac ttcaagaact
     5401 ctgtagcacc gcctacatac ctcgctctgc taatcctgtt accagtggct gctgccagtg
     5461 gcgataagtc gtgtcttacc gggttggact caagacgata gttaccggat aaggcgcagc
     5521 ggtcgggctg aacggggggt tcgtgcacac agcccagctt ggagcgaacg acctacaccg
     5581 aactgagata cctacagcgt gagctatgag aaagcgccac gcttcccgaa gggagaaagg
     5641 cggacaggta tccggtaagc ggcagggtcg gaacaggaga gcgcacgagg gagcttccag
     5701 gggtaaacgc ctggtatctt tatagtcctg tcgggtttcg ccacctctga cttgagcatc
     5761 gatttttgtg atgctcgtca ggggggcgga gcctatggaa aaacgccagc aacgcagaaa
     5821 ggcccacccg aaggtgagcc aggtgattac atttgggccc tcatcagagg ttttcaccgt
     5881 catcaccgaa acgcgcgagg cagctgcggt aaagctcatc agcgtggtcg tgaagcgatt
     5941 cacagatgtc tgcctgttca tccgcgtcca gctcgttgag tttctccaga agcgttaatg
     6001 tctggcttct gataaagcgg gccatgttaa gggcggtttt ttcctgtttg gtcacttacc
     6061 aatgcttaat cagtgaggca cctatctcag cgatctgtct atttcgttca tccatagttg
     6121 cctgactccc cgtcgtgtag ataactacga tgcgggaggg cttaccatct ggccccagtg
     6181 ctgcaatgat accgcgagac ccacgctcac cggctccaga tttatcagca ataaaccagc
     6241 cagccgggag ggccgagcgc agaagtgatc ctgcaacttt atccgcctcc atccagtcta
     6301 ttaattgttg ccgggaagct agagtaagta gttcgccagt taatagtttg cgcaacgttg
     6361 ttgccattgc tacaggcatc gtggtgtcac gctcgtcgtt tggtatggct tcattcagct
     6421 ccggttccca acgatcaagg cgagttacat gatcccccat gttgtgcaaa aaagcggtta
     6481 gctccttcgg tcctccgatc gttgccagaa gtaagttggc cgcagtgtta tcactcatgg
     6541 ttatggcagc actgcataat tctcttactg tcatgccatc cgtgagatgc ttttctgtga
     6601 ctggtgagta ctcaaccaag tcattctgag aatagtgtat gcggcgaccg agttgctctt
     6661 gcccggcgtc aatacgggat aataccgcgc cacatagcag aactttaaaa gtgctcatca
     6721 ttggaaaacg ttcttcgggg cgtaaactct caaggatctt accgctgttg agatccagtt
     6781 cgatgtaacc cactcgtgca cccaactgat cttcagcatc ttttactttc accagcgttt
     6841 ctgggtgagc aaaaacagga aggcaaaatg ccgcaaaaaa gggaataagg gcgacacgga
     6901 aatgttgaat actcatttta gcttccttag ctccnnnnnn nnnngataac tcaaaaaata
     6961 cgcccggtag tgatcttatt tcattatggt gaaagttgga acctcttacg tgccgatcaa
     7021 gtcaaaagcc tccggtcgga ggcttttgac tttctgctat ggaggtcagg tatgatttaa
     7081 atggtcagtt aga
//
