>Addgene plasmid #149082 | pGBW-m4046575 | depositor full sequence | sequence record 291535 | Full Sequence
GCGGCCGCCCCACACACCATAGCTTCAAAATGTTTCTACTCCTTTTTTACTCTTCCAGATTTTCTCGGAC
TCCGCGCATCGCCGTACCACTTCAAAACACCCAAGCACAGCATACTAAATTTCCCCTCTTTCTTCCTCTA
GGGTGTCGTTAATTACCCGTACTAAAGGTTTGGAAAAGAAAAAAGAGACCGCCTCGTTTCTTTTTCTTCG
TCGAAAAAGGCAATAAAAATTTTTATCACGTTTCTTTTTCTTGAAAATTTTTTTTTTTGATTTTTTTCTC
TTTCGATGACCTCCCATTGATATTTAAGTTAATAAACGGTCTTCAATTTCTCAAGTTTCAGTTTCATTTT
TCTTGTTCTATTACAACTTTTTTTACTTCTTGCTCATTAGAAAGAAAGCATAGCAATCTAATCTAAGTTT
TAATTACAAAATGTCTGATAATGGCCCACAGAACCAACGTAACGCACCTAGAATCACCTTCGGTGGTCCA
TCCGACAGCACTGGTTCAAATCAAAACGGAGAGAGATCGGGTGCCCGGAGTAAGCAAAGGCGCCCCCAAG
GTCTACCGAATAACACAGCTTCTTGGTTTACTGCTCTTACGCAACACGGTAAAGAAGACTTGAAGTTCCC
AAGAGGTCAAGGGGTTCCAATTAACACCAACTCCTCTCCAGATGATCAAATAGGTTACTATAGAAGAGCT
ACTAGACGTATTAGGGGTGGGGACGGCAAAATGAAGGATTTATCTCCTAGATGGTACTTTTATTACTTGG
GTACCGGTCCAGAAGCTGGATTGCCTTACGGTGCCAATAAGGACGGTATCATTTGGGTAGCAACTGAAGG
TGCTTTAAATACCCCAAAGGACCATATCGGTACTAGAAACCCTGCTAATAACGCTGCCATTGTCTTGCAA
TTACCACAGGGGACAACGTTGCCAAAGGGTTTCTACGCCGAAGGATCCAGAGGTGGCTCGCAAGCTTCTA
GTAGATCATCCTCTCGCAGCAGAAACTCATCTCGTAACTCCACACCAGGTAGTTCGAGAGGTACCTCTCC
AGCGAGAATGGCTGGTAACGGTGGTGATGCAGCTCTGGCGTTGCTGCTACTCGACAGATTGAATCAATTG
GAATCCAAAATGTCTGGTAAGGGTCAACAACAACAGGGTCAGACTGTGACTAAGAAGTCTGCTGCTGAAG
CTTCCAAAAAGCCCCGTCAAAAGAGAACCGCCACCAAGGCCTATAATGTCACTCAAGCTTTCGGAAGAAG
AGGTCCAGAGCAAACGCAAGGTAACTTTGGAGATCAAGAATTGATCCGGCAGGGTACCGATTATAAACAC
TGGCCCCAAATTGCTCAATTCGCGCCAAGCGCCTCAGCTTTTTTCGGCATGTCAAGAATAGGTATGGAAG
TTACTCCATCTGGGACTTGGTTAACTTACACTGGTGCAATCAAGTTGGACGATAAAGACCCAAATTTTAA
AGACCAAGTTATTCTACTCAACAAGCATATAGATGCTTACAAAACCTTCCCGCCTACAGAACCCAAGAAA
GATAAAAAGAAGAAGGCTGACGAGACACAAGCATTGCCTCAGCGTCAAAAGAAACAACAAACTGTCACCT
TGTTACCAGCAGCTGATCTTGATGATTTCTCTAAGCAATTGCAACAATCCATGTCGTCCGCCGACTCTAC
TCAAGCGCTCGTGCCGAGAGGTTCTAAAATCGAGGAAGGTAAGCTAGTCATTTGGATAAATGGAGATAAG
GGTTACAACGGTTTGGCAGAAGTAGGCAAGAAATTTGAAAAGGACACAGGTATCAAGGTGACGGTTGAAC
ATCCAGACAAGTTAGAAGAAAAATTCCCTCAAGTTGCTGCTACTGGTGATGGTCCCGACATTATTTTCTG
GGCCCACGATCGTTTTGGTGGATATGCTCAGTCAGGTTTGCTGGCTGAGATCACCCCAGACAAGGCCTTC
CAAGATAAATTGTACCCATTCACTTGGGATGCTGTCAGATACAACGGTAAGCTTATAGCATATCCAATTG
CTGTTGAAGCCTTATCGTTGATCTACAATAAGGACTTGTTACCTAACCCACCAAAGACATGGGAAGAAAT
TCCAGCTTTGGATAAAGAGCTAAAGGCCAAGGGAAAAAGCGCTTTGATGTTTAACTTACAAGAACCTTAT
TTCACCTGGCCATTAATCGCTGCTGACGGTGGTTACGCATTTAAATACGAAAACGGTAAGTATGACATTA
AGGATGTCGGCGTTGATAATGCTGGTGCAAAGGCTGGTTTGACCTTCTTGGTTGATTTAATAAAGAATAA
ACACATGAACGCTGACACTGACTACTCTATCGCCGAAGCCGCTTTCAACAAGGGTGAAACTGCTATGACC
ATAAATGGTCCATGGGCCTGGAGTAACATTGATACTTCTAAAGTAAACTATGGTGTCACTGTTTTGCCTA
CATTCAAAGGCCAACCATCCAAGCCCTTTGTCGGTGTTCTATCCGCTGGCATCAATGCTGCTTCTCCAAA
CAAGGAGCTAGCTAAAGAATTTTTGGAAAATTACTTGTTAACTGACGAAGGTTTGGAGGCCGTTAACAAG
GACAAGCCATTGGGTGCTGTCGCTTTGAAATCTTACGAAGAAGAATTGGCTAAGGATCCCAGAATTGCCG
CTACCATGGAGAACGCCCAAAAGGGTGAAATTATGCCAAACATCCCACAAATGTCAGCCTTCTGGTACGC
AGTTAGGACTGCCGTGATTAATGCTGCTTCCGGTAGACAAACCGTCGACGAAGCATTAAAAGATGCTCAA
ACGTAAACAGGCCCCTTTTCCTTTGTCGATATCATGTAATTAGTTATGTCACGCTTACATTCACGCCCTC
CTCCCACATCCGCTCTAACCGAAAAGGAAGGAGTTAGACAACCTGAAGTCTAGGTCCCTATTTATTTTTT
TTAATAGTTATGTTAGTATTAAGAACGTTATTTATATTTCAAATTTTTCTTTTTTTTCTGTACAAAGCGG
CCGCCGAACCACTAGTGCACTGCAGTACACGGTTTCCTTGAAATTTTTTTGATTCGGTAATCTCCGAACA
GAAGGAAGAACGAAGGAAGGAGCACAGACTTAGATTGGTATATATACGCATATGTAGTGTTGAAGAAACA
TGAAATTGCCCAGTATTCTTAACCCAACTGCACAGAACAAAAACGTGCAGGAAACGAAGATAAATCATGT
CGAAAGCTACATATAAGGAACGTGCTGCTACTCATCCTAGTCCTGTTGCTGCCAAGCTATTTAATATCAT
GCACGAAAAGCAAACAAACTTGTGTGCTTCATTGGATGTTCGTACCACCAAGGAATTACTGGAGTTAGTT
GAAGCATTAGGTCCCAAAATTTGTTTACTAAAAACACATGTGGATATCTTGACTGATTTTTCCATGGAGG
GCACAGTTAAGCCGCTAAAGGCATTATCCGCCAAGTACAATTTTTTACTCTTCGAGGACAGAAAATTTGC
TGACATTGGTAATACAGTCAAATTGCAGTACTCTGCGGGTGTATACAGAATAGCAGAATGGGCAGACATT
ACGAATGCACACGGTGTGGTGGGCCCAGGTATTGTTAGCGGTTTGAAGCAGGCGGCAGAAGAAGTAACAA
AGGAACCTAGAGGCCTTTTGATGTTAGCAGAATTGTCATGCAAGGGCTCCCTATCTACTGGAGAATATAC
TAAGGGTACTGTTGACATTGCGAAGAGCGACAAAGATTTTGTTATCGGCTTTATTGCTCAAAGAGACATG
GGTGGAAGAGATGAAGGTTACGATTGGTTGATTATGACACCCGGTGTGGGTTTAGATGACAAGGGAGATG
CATTGGGTCAACAGTATAGAACCGTGGATGATGTGGTTTCTACAGGATCTGACATTATTATTGTTGGAAG
AGGACTATTTGCAAAGGGAAGGGATGCTAAGGTAGAGGGTGAACGTTACAGAAAAGCAGGCTGGGAAGCA
TATTTGAGAAGATGCGGCCAGCAAAACTAAAAAACTGTATTATAAGTAAATGCATGTATACTAAACTCAC
AAATTAGAGCTTCAATTTAATTATATCAGTTATTACCCGAGTAACGAAGCATCTGTGCTTCATTTTGTAG
AACAAAAATGCAACGCGAGAGCGCTAATTTTTCAAACAAAGAATCTGAGCTGCATTTTTACAGAACAGAA
ATGCAACGCGAAAGCGCTATTTTACCAACGAAGAATCTGTGCTTCATTTTTGTAAAACAAAAATGCAACG
CGAGAGCGCTAATTTTTCAAACAAAGAATCTGAGCTGCATTTTTACAGAACAGAAATGCAACGCGAGAGC
GCTATTTTACCAACAAAGAATCTATACTTCTTTTTTGTTCTACAAAAATGCATCCCGAGAGCGCTATTTT
TCTAACAAAGCATCTTAGATTACTTTTTTTCTCCTTTGTGCGCTCTATAATGCAGTCTCTTGATAACTTT
TTGCACTGTAGGTCCGTTAAGGTTAGAAGAAGGCTACTTTGGTGTCTATTTTCTCTTCCATAAAAAAAGC
CTGACTCCACTTCCCGCGTTTACTGATTACTAGCGAAGCTGCGGGTGCATTTTTTCAAGATAAAGGCATC
CCCGATTATATTCTATACCGATGTGGATTGCGCATACTTTGTGAACAGAAAGTGATAGCGTTGATGATTC
TTCATTGGTCAGAAAATTATGAACGGTTTCTTCTATTTTGTCTCTATATACTACGTATAGGAAATGTTTA
CATTTTCGTATTGTTTTCGATTCACTCTATGAATAGTTCTTACTACAATTTTTTTGTCTAAAGAGTAATA
CTAGAGATAAACATAAAAAATGTAGAGGTCGAGTTTAGATGCAAGTTCAAGGAGCGAAAGGTGGATGGGT
AGGTTATATAGGGATATAGCACAGAGATATATAGCAAAGAGATACTTTTGAGCAATGTTTGTGGAAGCGG
TATTCGCAATATTTTAGTAGCTCGTTACAGTCCGGTGCGTTTTTGGTTTTTTGAAAGTGCGTCATCAGAG
CGCTTTTGGTTTTCAAAAGCGCTCTGAAGTTCCTATACTTTCTAGCTAGAGAATAGGAACTTCCCGAGCG
GCCGCGTGTTACAAGCTTGACTCCAGCGTAACTGGACTGCAATCAACTCACTGGCTCACCTTCACGGGTG
GGCCTTTCTTCGGTAGAAAATCAAAGGATCTTCTTGAGATCCTTTTTTTCTGCGCGTAATCTGCTGCTTG
CAAACAAAAAAACCACCGCTACCAGCGGTGGTTTGTTTGCCGGATCAAGAGCTACCAACTCTTTTTCCGA
GGTAACTGGCTTCAGCAGAGCGCAGATACCAAATACTGTTCTTCTAGTGTAGCCGTAGTTAGGCCACCAC
TTCAAGAACTCTGTAGCACCGCCTACATACCTCGCTCTGCTAATCCTGTTACCAGTGGCTGCTGCCAGTG
GCGATAAGTCGTGTCTTACCGGGTTGGACTCAAGACGATAGTTACCGGATAAGGCGCAGCGGTCGGGCTG
AACGGGGGGTTCGTGCACACAGCCCAGCTTGGAGCGAACGACCTACACCGAACTGAGATACCTACAGCGT
GAGCTATGAGAAAGCGCCACGCTTCCCGAAGGGAGAAAGGCGGACAGGTATCCGGTAAGCGGCAGGGTCG
GAACAGGAGAGCGCACGAGGGAGCTTCCAGGGGTAAACGCCTGGTATCTTTATAGTCCTGTCGGGTTTCG
CCACCTCTGACTTGAGCATCGATTTTTGTGATGCTCGTCAGGGGGGCGGAGCCTATGGAAAAACGCCAGC
AACGCAGAAAGGCCCACCCGAAGGTGAGCCAGGTGATTACATTTGGGCCCTCATCAGAGGTTTTCACCGT
CATCACCGAAACGCGCGAGGCAGCTGCGGTAAAGCTCATCAGCGTGGTCGTGAAGCGATTCACAGATGTC
TGCCTGTTCATCCGCGTCCAGCTCGTTGAGTTTCTCCAGAAGCGTTAATGTCTGGCTTCTGATAAAGCGG
GCCATGTTAAGGGCGGTTTTTTCCTGTTTGGTCACTTACCAATGCTTAATCAGTGAGGCACCTATCTCAG
CGATCTGTCTATTTCGTTCATCCATAGTTGCCTGACTCCCCGTCGTGTAGATAACTACGATGCGGGAGGG
CTTACCATCTGGCCCCAGTGCTGCAATGATACCGCGAGACCCACGCTCACCGGCTCCAGATTTATCAGCA
ATAAACCAGCCAGCCGGGAGGGCCGAGCGCAGAAGTGATCCTGCAACTTTATCCGCCTCCATCCAGTCTA
TTAATTGTTGCCGGGAAGCTAGAGTAAGTAGTTCGCCAGTTAATAGTTTGCGCAACGTTGTTGCCATTGC
TACAGGCATCGTGGTGTCACGCTCGTCGTTTGGTATGGCTTCATTCAGCTCCGGTTCCCAACGATCAAGG
CGAGTTACATGATCCCCCATGTTGTGCAAAAAAGCGGTTAGCTCCTTCGGTCCTCCGATCGTTGCCAGAA
GTAAGTTGGCCGCAGTGTTATCACTCATGGTTATGGCAGCACTGCATAATTCTCTTACTGTCATGCCATC
CGTGAGATGCTTTTCTGTGACTGGTGAGTACTCAACCAAGTCATTCTGAGAATAGTGTATGCGGCGACCG
AGTTGCTCTTGCCCGGCGTCAATACGGGATAATACCGCGCCACATAGCAGAACTTTAAAAGTGCTCATCA
TTGGAAAACGTTCTTCGGGGCGTAAACTCTCAAGGATCTTACCGCTGTTGAGATCCAGTTCGATGTAACC
CACTCGTGCACCCAACTGATCTTCAGCATCTTTTACTTTCACCAGCGTTTCTGGGTGAGCAAAAACAGGA
AGGCAAAATGCCGCAAAAAAGGGAATAAGGGCGACACGGAAATGTTGAATACTCATTTTAGCTTCCTTAG
CTCCTGAAAATCTCGATAACTCAAAAAATACGCCCGGTAGTGATCTTATTTCATTATGGTGAAAGTTGGA
ACCTCTTACGTGCCGATCAAGTCAAAAGCCTCCGGTCGGAGGCTTTTGACTTTCTGCTATGGAGGTCAGG
TATGATTTAAATGGTCAGTTAGA
Features (pLannotate 1.2.2; 14 found; start..end, strand, type, name):
     10..417     +  promoter       TEF1 promoter: S. cerevisiae TEF1; promoter for EF-1α
    431..1687    +  CDS            N: NCAP_SARS2 - Experimental evidence at protein level: Swiss-Prot protein existence level 1. Packages the positive strand viral genome RNA into a helical ribonucleocapsid (RNP) and plays a fundamental role during virion assembly through its interactions with the viral genome and membrane protein M. Plays an important role in enhancing the efficiency of subgenomic viral RNA transcription as well as viral replication (By similarity). May modulate transforming growth factor-beta signaling by binding host smad3 (By similarity). From Severe acute respiratory syndrome coronavirus 2 (2019-nCoV) (SARS-C
   1703..2803    +  CDS            malE (fragment): MALE_ECO57 - Experimental evidence at protein level: Swiss-Prot protein existence level 1. Part of the ABC transporter complex MalEFGK involved in maltose/maltodextrin import. Binds maltose and higher maltodextrins. From Escherichia coli O157:H7.
   2832..3004    +  terminator     CYC1 terminator (fragment): S. cerevisiae CYC1; transcription terminator for CYC1
   3040..3216    +  promoter       URA3 promoter (fragment): S. cerevisiae URA3
   3217..4020    +  CDS            URA3: orotidine-5'-phosphate decarboxylase, required for uracil biosynthesis; S. cerevisiae URA3; yeast auxotrophic marker, counterselectable with 5-fluoroorotic acid (5-FOA)
   4103..5085    -  rep_origin     2μ ori: yeast 2μ plasmid origin of replication
   5163..5192    +  terminator     T3Te terminator: phage T3 early transcription terminator
   5214..5801    +  rep_origin     ori: high-copy-number ColE1/pMB1/pBR322/pUC origin of replication
   5813..5840    -  terminator     T7Te terminator: phage T7 early transcription terminator
   5864..6055    -  CDS            rop: Rop protein, which maintains plasmids at low copy number; rop
   6056..6916    -  CDS            AmpR: β-lactamase; bla; confers resistance to ampicillin, carbenicillin, and related antibiotics
   6917..7019    -  promoter       cat promoter: promoter of the E. coli cat gene encoding chloramphenicol acetyltransferase
   7020..7051    -  terminator     tonB terminator: bidirectional E. coli tonB-P14 transcription terminator
