[The description below was written by a language model from this plasmid's Addgene catalogue record, the feature table of its GenBank file and pLannotate feature annotations shown in this document.]
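Description:
pGBW-m4046575 is an episomal yeast expression plasmid of about 7.1 kb that produces the SARS-CoV-2 nucleocapsid (N) protein in Saccharomyces cerevisiae. It is an E. coli–yeast shuttle vector. In bacteria it replicates from a ColE1/pUC-type origin and is selected with ampicillin through a beta-lactamase gene, which the annotation places downstream of a cat promoter. A rop gene is also annotated next to the origin, although the catalogue lists the plasmid as high copy. In yeast, the 2μ origin maintains it as a multicopy episome. The URA3 marker selects for it in uracil auxotrophs and allows counterselection with 5-fluoroorotic acid. Short phage T3 and T7 early terminators and a tonB terminator flank the bacterial modules, presumably insulating them from read-through transcription.

The expression cassette is driven by the constitutive TEF1 promoter and ends at a CYC1 terminator. The N open reading frame was made by gene synthesis and recoded for S. cerevisiae codon usage, based on the NCBI reference protein. It is fused at its C terminus to a thrombin recognition site followed by E. coli maltose-binding protein (a malE fragment). The MBP moiety can aid solubility and allows amylose-affinity capture, and thrombin cleavage can then release N from the tag. A WELQut protease site is annotated on the reverse strand within the N coding region and is most likely a chance sequence match.

The plasmid belongs to a set of tagged SARS-CoV-2 yeast constructs intended for protein expression and purification. The depositor notes that sequencing QC may not cover the whole plasmid, and the record contains a short unresolved gap near the AmpR promoter.
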