Addgene plasmid #149082: pGBW-m4046575
Purpose: Yeast Expression plasmid for SARS-CoV-2 N (nucleocapsid)
Depositing lab: Ginkgo Bioworks & Benjie Chen. Depositing organization: Ginkgo Bioworks.
Backbone
  Vector backbone: AmpR; 2u URA3
  Backbone size w/o insert (bp): 4078
  Vector type: Yeast Expression
  Selectable markers: URA3
Growth in bacteria
  Bacterial resistance: Ampicillin, 100 μg/mL
  Growth temperature: 37°C
  Growth strain: DH5alpha
  Copy number: High Copy
Gene/Insert
  Gene/Insert name: SARS-CoV-2 N (nucleocapsid) (alt names: nucleocapsid phosphoprotein; N protein)
  Species: S. cerevisiae (budding yeast); Severe acute respiratory syndrome coronavirus 2
  Insert size (bp): 1253
  Mutation: Saccharomyces cerevisiae recode 1
  Entrez Gene: N (a.k.a. GU280_gp10)
  Promoter: pTEF1
  Tag / fusion protein: Cleavable thrombin;MBP (C terminal on backbone)
  Cloning method: Unknown
Resource information
  A portion of this plasmid was derived from a plasmid made by: GinkgoBioworks
Depositor comments: NCBI Reference Sequence: YP_009724397.2. Created by gene synthesis with Not1 site. NGS used for QC was performed by Ginkgo and may not fully cover the entire plasmid.
How to cite: pGBW-m4046575 was a gift from Ginkgo Bioworks & Benjie Chen (Addgene plasmid # 149082 ; http://n2t.net/addgene:149082 ; RRID:Addgene_149082)
